>Addgene plasmid #44952 | pFA6a-link-yoClover-Kan | depositor full sequence | sequence record 62225 | pFA6a-link-yoClover-Kan sequence 4864 bps
TATAAAAATAGGCGTATCACGAGGCCCTTTCGTCTCGCGCGTTTCGGTGATGACGGTGAAAACCTCTGAC
ACATGCAGCTCCCGGAGACGGTCACAGCTTGTCTGTAAGCGGATGCCGGGAGCAGACAAGCCCGTCAGGG
CGCGTCAGCGGGTGTTGGCGGGTGTCGGGGCTGGCTTAACTATGCGGCATCAGAGCAGATTGTACTGAGA
GTGCACCATATGGACATATTGTCGTTAGAACGCGGCTACAATTAATACATAACCTTATGTATCATACACA
TACGATTTAGGTGACACTATAGAACGCGGCCGCCAGCTGAAGCTTCGTACGCTGCAGGTCGACGGATCGG
TGACGGTGCTGGTTTAATTAACATGGTTTCTAAAGGTGAAGAGCTATTCACTGGAGTAGTTCCAATTCTG
GTTGAACTAGATGGCGACGTGAATGGCCACAAATTTTCCGTGCGTGGGGAAGGCGAAGGTGATGCAACTA
ACGGTAAACTGACATTAAAGTTTATCTGTACCACTGGTAAGTTGCCTGTACCATGGCCAACGTTAGTTAC
AACTTTCGGGTATGGTGTAGCTTGCTTTTCAAGGTACCCAGACCACATGAAACAACATGATTTCTTTAAG
TCTGCAATGCCTGAAGGTTACGTTCAGGAGAGAACAATCTCTTTTAAAGACGATGGCACTTACAAAACAA
GAGCTGAAGTAAAGTTTGAAGGAGATACACTTGTCAATAGAATAGAATTGAAAGGTATTGATTTCAAAGA
GGATGGAAATATTCTAGGCCATAAGTTAGAATACAACTTCAACTCACACAATGTTTACATTACTGCAGAT
AAACAAAAGAATGGTATAAAAGCCAACTTTAAGATCAGACATAACGTGGAGGATGGTTCTGTCCAACTCG
CTGACCATTACCAACAAAATACCCCAATCGGAGATGGACCAGTCCTTTTGCCTGACAATCATTATTTGAG
TCATCAGAGCGCTTTATCAAAAGACCCTAATGAAAAGAGAGATCACATGGTTTTGCTCGAATTTGTCACA
GCCGCGTAAGGCGCGCCACTTCTAAATAAGCGAATTTCTTATGATTTATGATTTTTATTATTAAATAAGT
TATAAAAAAAATAAGTGTATACAAATTTTAAAGTGACTCTTAGGTTTTAAAACGAAAATTCTTATTCTTG
AGTAACTCTTTCCTGTAGGTCAGGTTGCTTTCTCAGGTATAGTATGAGGTCGCTCTTATTGACCACACCT
CTACCGGCAGATCCGCTAGGGATAACAGGGTAATATAGATCTGTTTAGCTTGCCTCGTCCCCGCCGGGTC
ACCCGGCCAGCGACATGGAGGCCCAGAATACCCTCCTTGACAGTCTTGACGTGCGCAGCTCAGGGGCATG
ATGTGACTGTCGCCCGTACATTTAGCCCATACATCCCCATGTATAATCATTTGCATCCATACATTTTGAT
GGCCGCACGGCGCGAAGCAAAAATTACGGCTCCTCGCTGCAGACCTGCGAGCAGGGAAACGCTCCCCTCA
CAGACGCGTTGAATTGTCCCCACGCCGCGCCCCTGTAGAGAAATATAAAAGGTTAGGATTTGCCACTGAG
GTTCTTCTTTCATATACTTCCTTTTAAAATCTTGCTAGGATACAGTTCTCACATCACATCCGAACATAAA
CAACCATGGGTAAGGAAAAGACTCACGTTTCGAGGCCGCGATTAAATTCCAACATGGATGCTGATTTATA
TGGGTATAAATGGGCTCGCGATAATGTCGGGCAATCAGGTGCGACAATCTATCGATTGTATGGGAAGCCC
GATGCGCCAGAGTTGTTTCTGAAACATGGCAAAGGTAGCGTTGCCAATGATGTTACAGATGAGATGGTCA
GACTAAACTGGCTGACGGAATTTATGCCTCTTCCGACCATCAAGCATTTTATCCGTACTCCTGATGATGC
ATGGTTACTCACCACTGCGATCCCCGGCAAAACAGCATTCCAGGTATTAGAAGAATATCCTGATTCAGGT
GAAAATATTGTTGATGCGCTGGCAGTGTTCCTGCGCCGGTTGCATTCGATTCCTGTTTGTAATTGTCCTT
TTAACAGCGATCGCGTATTTCGTCTCGCTCAGGCGCAATCACGAATGAATAACGGTTTGGTTGATGCGAG
TGATTTTGATGACGAGCGTAATGGCTGGCCTGTTGAACAAGTCTGGAAAGAAATGCATAAGCTTTTGCCA
TTCTCACCGGATTCAGTCGTCACTCATGGTGATTTCTCACTTGATAACCTTATTTTTGACGAGGGGAAAT
TAATAGGTTGTATTGATGTTGGACGAGTCGGAATCGCAGACCGATACCAGGATCTTGCCATCCTATGGAA
CTGCCTCGGTGAGTTTTCTCCTTCATTACAGAAACGGCTTTTTCAAAAATATGGTATTGATAATCCTGAT
ATGAATAAATTGCAGTTTCATTTGATGCTCGATGAGTTTTTCTAATCAGTACTGACAATAAAAAGATTCT
TGTTTTCAAGAACTTGTCATTTGTATAGTTTTTTTATATTGTAGTTGTTCTATTTTAATCAAATGTTAGC
GTGATTTATATTTTTTTTCGCCTCGACATCATCTGCCCAGATGCGAAGTTAAGTGCGCAGAAAGTAATAT
CATGCGTCAATCGTATGTGAATGCTGGTCGCTATACTGCTGTCGATTCGATACTAACGCCGCCATCCAGT
TTAAACGAGCTCGAATTCATCGATGATATCAGATCCACTAGTGGCCTATGCGGCCGCGGATCTGCCGGTC
TCCCTATAGTGAGTCGTATTAATTTCGATAAGCCAGGTTAACCTGCATTAATGAATCGGCCAACGCGCGG
GGAGAGGCGGTTTGCGTATTGGGCGCTCTTCCGCTTCCTCGCTCACTGACTCGCTGCGCTCGGTCGTTCG
GCTGCGGCGAGCGGTATCAGCTCACTCAAAGGCGGTAATACGGTTATCCACAGAATCAGGGGATAACGCA
GGAAAGAACATGTGAGCAAAAGGCCAGCAAAAGGCCAGGAACCGTAAAAAGGCCGCGTTGCTGGCGTTTT
TCCATAGGCTCCGCCCCCCTGACGAGCATCACAAAAATCGACGCTCAAGTCAGAGGTGGCGAAACCCGAC
AGGACTATAAAGATACCAGGCGTTTCCCCCTGGAAGCTCCCTCGTGCGCTCTCCTGTTCCGACCCTGCCG
CTTACCGGATACCTGTCCGCCTTTCTCCCTTCGGGAAGCGTGGCGCTTTCTCAATGCTCACGCTGTAGGT
ATCTCAGTTCGGTGTAGGTCGTTCGCTCCAAGCTGGGCTGTGTGCACGAACCCCCCGTTCAGCCCGACCG
CTGCGCCTTATCCGGTAACTATCGTCTTGAGTCCAACCCGGTAAGACACGACTTATCGCCACTGGCAGCA
GCCACTGGTAACAGGATTAGCAGAGCGAGGTATGTAGGCGGTGCTACAGAGTTCTTGAAGTGGTGGCCTA
ACTACGGCTACACTAGAAGGACAGTATTTGGTATCTGCGCTCTGCTGAAGCCAGTTACCTTCGGAAAAAG
AGTTGGTAGCTCTTGATCCGGCAAACAAACCACCGCTGGTAGCGGTGGTTTTTTTGTTTGCAAGCAGCAG
ATTACGCGCAGAAAAAAAGGATCTCAAGAAGATCCTTTGATCTTTTCTACGGGGTCTGACGCTCAGTGGA
ACGAAAACTCACGTTAAGGGATTTTGGTCATGAGATTATCAAAAAGGATCTTCACCTAGATCCTTTTAAA
TTAAAAATGAAGTTTTAAATCAATCTAAAGTATATATGAGTAAACTTGGTCTGACAGTTACCAATGCTTA
ATCAGTGAGGCACCTATCTCAGCGATCTGTCTATTTCGTTCATCCATAGTTGCCTGACTCCCCGTCGTGT
AGATAACTACGATACGGGAGGGCTTACCATCTGGCCCCAGTGCTGCAATGATACCGCGAGACCCACGCTC
ACCGGCTCCAGATTTATCAGCAATAAACCAGCCAGCCGGAAGGGCCGAGCGCAGAAGTGGTCCTGCAACT
TTATCCGCCTCCATCCAGTCTATTAATTGTTGCCGGGAAGCTAGAGTAAGTAGTTCGCCAGTTAATAGTT
TGCGCAACGTTGTTGCCATTGCTACAGGCATCGTGGTGTCACGCTCGTCGTTTGGTATGGCTTCATTCAG
CTCCGGTTCCCAACGATCAAGGCGAGTTACATGATCCCCCATGTTGTGCAAAAAAGCGGTTAGCTCCTTC
GGTCCTCCGATCGTTGTCAGAAGTAAGTTGGCCGCAGTGTTATCACTCATGGTTATGGCAGCACTGCATA
ATTCTCTTACTGTCATGCCATCCGTAAGATGCTTTTCTGTGACTGGTGAGTACTCAACCAAGTCATTCTG
AGAATAGTGTATGCGGCGACCGAGTTGCTCTTGCCCGGCGTCAATACGGGATAATACCGCGCCACATAGC
AGAACTTTAAAAGTGCTCATCATTGGAAAACGTTCTTCGGGGCGAAAACTCTCAAGGATCTTACCGCTGT
TGAGATCCAGTTCGATGTAACCCACTCGTGCACCCAACTGATCTTCAGCATCTTTTACTTTCACCAGCGT
TTCTGGGTGAGCAAAAACAGGAAGGCAAAATGCCGCAAAAAAGGGAATAAGGGCGACACGGAAATGTTGA
ATACTCATACTCTTCCTTTTTCAATATTATTGAAGCATTTATCAGGGTTATTGTCTCATGAGCGGATACA
TATTTGAATGTATTTAGAAAAATAAACAAATAGGGGTTCCGCGCACATTTCCCCGAAAAGTGCCACCTGA
CGTCTAAGAAACCATTATTATCATGACATTAACC
Features (pLannotate 1.2.2; 11 found; start..end, strand, type, name):
     34..69      +  CDS            rop (fragment): Rop protein, which maintains plasmids at low copy number; rop
    171..222     +  misc_feature   bom (fragment): basis of mobility region from pBR322
    285..303     +  promoter       SP6 promoter: promoter for bacteriophage SP6 RNA polymerase
    373..1056    +  CDS            Clover: Clover is a basic (constitutively fluorescent) green/yellow fluorescent protein published in 2012, derived from Aequorea victoria. It is reported to be a rapidly-maturing weak dimer with high acid sensitivity.
   1080..1267    +  terminator     ADH1 terminator: S. cerevisiae ADH1; transcription terminator for the S. cerevisiae alcohol dehydrogenase 1 (ADH1) gene
   1342..2698    +  gene           kanMX: yeast selectable marker conferring kanamycin resistance (Wach et al., 1994)
   2803..2821    -  promoter       T7 promoter: promoter for bacteriophage T7 RNA polymerase
   2843..2896    -  CDS            lacI (fragment): lac repressor; lacI; The lac repressor binds to the lac operator to inhibit transcription in E. coli. This inhibition can be relieved by adding lactose or isopropyl-β-D-thiogalactopyranoside (IPTG).
   3079..3667    -  rep_origin     ori: high-copy-number ColE1/pMB1/pBR322/pUC origin of replication
   3838..4698    -  CDS            AmpR: β-lactamase; bla; confers resistance to ampicillin, carbenicillin, and related antibiotics
   4699..4803    -  promoter       AmpR promoter: bla
