[The description below was written by a language model from this plasmid's Addgene catalogue record and pLannotate feature annotations shown in this document.]
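Description:
pFA6a-link-yoClover-Kan is a yeast tagging vector built on the pFA6a backbone, designed to create chromosomal gene fusions to a yeast codon-optimized version of the green/yellow fluorescent protein Clover in Saccharomyces cerevisiae. It is a 4,864 nt plasmid maintained in E. coli through a high-copy ColE1/pUC-type origin and an ampicillin resistance gene (β-lactamase) driven by its native bla promoter. No yeast origin of replication or centromere is annotated, which fits its role as a template or source of an integrating cassette rather than as an episomal yeast expression plasmid.

The functional module consists of the synthetic yoClover coding sequence followed by the S. cerevisiae ADH1 transcription terminator, and then the kanMX marker, which allows selection of yeast transformants (kanMX is normally selected with G418/geneticin, a kanamycin-related aminoglycoside). No yeast promoter is annotated upstream of the fluorescent protein, so expression is expected to come from the promoter of the target gene once the cassette is fused in frame at its locus. The "link" in the name suggests a linker sequence preceding yoClover, although this is not annotated separately in the feature table. In pFA6a-type vectors, such cassettes are typically amplified with primers carrying homology to the target locus and integrated by homologous recombination. SP6 and T7 phage promoters flank the cassette as backbone features, and the short rop, bom and lacI fragments are backbone remnants with no evident function. The depositor notes that the design derives from an earlier set of optimized fluorescent protein tagging cassettes for budding yeast, and it belongs to a collection of improved blue, green and red tagging vectors.
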