Addgene plasmid #44952: pFA6a-link-yoClover-Kan
Purpose: Yeast tagging vector to create gene fusion with yeast optimized Clover with Kan selection
Depositing lab: Wendell Lim & Kurt Thorn. Depositing organization: University of California, San Francisco (UCSF). Publication: Improved Blue, Green, and Red Fluorescent Protein Tagging Vectors for S. cerevisiae. Lee S, Lim WA, Thorn KS. PLoS One. 2013 Jul 2;8(7):e67902. doi: 10.1371/journal.pone.0067902. Print 2013. PubMed 23844123.
Backbone
  Vector backbone: pFA6a
  Vector type: Yeast Expression
  Selectable markers: Kanamycin
Growth in bacteria
  Bacterial resistance: Ampicillin, 100 μg/mL
  Growth temperature: 37°C
  Growth strain: DH5alpha
  Copy number: Unknown
Gene/Insert
  Gene/Insert name: yoClover (alt name: Yeast Optimized Clover)
  Species: Synthetic
Terms and licenses: Academic/Nonprofit Terms; Industry Terms: Not Available to Industry
Depositor comments: This vector is derived from the sequences published in “Optimized cassettes for fluorescent protein tagging in Saccharomyces cerevisiae.” Sheff MA, Thorn KS. Yeast. 2004 Jun;21(8):661-70. These plasmids were generated with funding from an NIGMS Systems Biology Center grant, number P50 GM081879. Please acknowledge this grant if you use these plasmids.
How to cite: pFA6a-link-yoClover-Kan was a gift from Wendell Lim & Kurt Thorn (Addgene plasmid # 44952 ; http://n2t.net/addgene:44952 ; RRID:Addgene_44952)
