>Addgene plasmid #44952 | pFA6a-link-yoClover-Kan | addgene partial sequence | sequence record 63864 | Sp6 5'-ATTTAGGTGACACTATAG-3'
GGATCGGTGACGGTGCTGGTTTAATTAACATGGTTTCTAAAGGTGAAGAGCTATTCACTGGAGTAGTTCC
AATTCTGGTTGAACTAGATGGCGACGTGAATGGCCACAAATTTTCCGTGCGTGGGGAAGGCGAAGGTGAT
GCAACTAACGGTAAACTGACATTAAAGTTTATCTGTACCACTGGTAAGTTGCCTGTACCATGGCCAACGT
TAGTTACAACTTTCGGGTATGGTGTAGCTTGCTTTTCAAGGTACCCAGACCACATGAAACAACATGATTT
CTTTAAGTCTGCAATGCCTGAAGGTTACGTTCAGGAGAGAACAATCTCTTTTAAAGACGATGGCACTTAC
AAAACAAGAGCTGAAGTAAAGTTTGAAGGAGATACACTTGTCAATAGAATAGAATTGAAAGGTATTGATT
TCAAAGAGGATGGAAATATTCTAGGCCATAAGTTAGAATACAACTTCAACTCACACAATGTTTACATTAC
TGCAGATAAACAAAAGAATGGTATAAAAGCCAACTTTAAGATCAGACATAACGTGGAGGATGGTTCTGTC
CAACTCGCTGACCATTACCAACAAAATACCCCAATCGGAGATGGACCAGTCCTTTTGCCTGACAATCATT
ATTTGAGTCATCAGAGCGCTTTATCAAAAGACCCTAATGAAAAGAGAGATCACATGGTTTTGCTCGAATT
TGTCACAGCCGCGTAAGGCGCGCCACTTCTAAATAAGCGAATTTCTTATGATTTATGATTTTTATTATTA
AATAAGTTATAAAAAA
