>Addgene plasmid #44952 | pFA6a-link-yoClover-Kan | addgene partial sequence | sequence record 63909 | T7
GATCTGATATCATCGATGAATTCGAGCTCGTTTAAACTGGATGGCGGCGTTAGTATCGAATCGACAGCAG
TATAGCGACCAGCATTCACATACGATTGACGCATGATATTACTTTCTGCGCACTTAACTTCGCATCTGGG
CAGATGATGTCGAGGCGAAAAAAAATATAAATCACGCTAACATTTGATTAAAATAGAACAACTACAATAT
AAAAAAACTATACAAATGACAAGTTCTTGAAAACAAGAATCTTTTTATTGTCAGTACTGATTAGAAAAAC
TCATCGAGCATCAAATGAAACTGCAATTTATTCATATCAGGATTATCAATACCATATTTTTGAAAAAGCC
GTTTCTGTAATGAAGGAGAAAACTCACCGAGGCAGTTCCATAGGATGGCAAGATCCTGGTATCGGTCTGC
GATTCCGACTCGTCCAACATCAATACAACCTATTAATTTCCCCTCGTCAAAAATAAGGTTATCAAGTGAG
AAATCACCATGAGTGACGACTGAATCCGGTGAGAATGGCAAAAGCTTATGCATTTCTTTCCAGACTTGTT
CAACAGGCCAGCCATTACGCTCGTCATCAAAATCACTCGCATCAACCAAACCGTTATTCATTCGTGATTG
CGCCTGAGCGAGACGAAATACGCGATCGCTGTTAAAAGGACAATTACAAACAGGAATCGAATGCAACCGG
CGCAGGAACACTGCCAGCGCATCAACAATATTTTCACCTGAATCAGGATATTCTTCTAATACCTGGAATG
CTGTTTTGCCGGGGATCGCAGTGGTGAGTAACCATGCATCATCAGGAGTACGGATAAAAT
